Addgene plasmid #146506: pT7-EGFP-C1-HsDCP1a-withDmTD_H
Purpose: Mammalian Expression of HsDCP1a-withDmTD
Depositing lab: Elisa Izaurralde. Depositing organization: Max Planck Institute for Developmental Biology. Publication: DCP1 forms asymmetric trimers to assemble into active mRNA decapping complexes in metazoa. Tritschler F, Braun JE, Motz C, Igreja C, Haas G, Truffault V, Izaurralde E, Weichenrieder O. Proc Natl Acad Sci U S A. 2009 Dec 22. 106(51):21591-6. 10.1073/pnas.0909871106 PubMed 19966221.
Backbone
  Vector backbone: Unknown
  Vector type: Mammalian Expression
Growth in bacteria
  Bacterial resistance: Kanamycin, 50 μg/mL
  Growth temperature: 37°C
  Growth strain: DH5alpha
  Copy number: High Copy
Gene/Insert
  Gene/Insert name: HsDCP1a-withDmTD
  Species: H. sapiens (human)
  Entrez Gene: DCP1A (a.k.a. HSA275986, Nbla00360, SMAD4IP1, SMIF)
  Cloning method: Unknown
Terms and licenses: Academic/Nonprofit Terms; Industry Terms: Not Available to Industry
Depositor comments: Plasmids from this collection were made available to the research community and donated after the lab closed. Please note that the sequence provided by the depositing laboratory may be theoretical/predicted or based on Sanger sequencing results. There may be discrepancies between sequencing results obtained by Addgene and the depositor sequence. If an Addgene verified sequence is not available, please contact before placing your order to request that our lab fully sequence the plasmid.
How to cite: pT7-EGFP-C1-HsDCP1a-withDmTD_H was a gift from Elisa Izaurralde (Addgene plasmid # 146506 ; http://n2t.net/addgene:146506 ; RRID:Addgene_146506)
