[The description below was written by a language model from this plasmid's Addgene catalogue record and pLannotate feature annotations shown in this document.]
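Description:
pT7-EGFP-C1-HsDCP1a-withDmTD_H is a 6.5 kb mammalian expression plasmid that produces human DCP1a, a component of the mRNA decapping machinery, as a fusion to the C-terminus of EGFP. The catalogue lists the backbone as unknown, but the name and the feature layout fit an EGFP-C1-type vector with an added T7 promoter. It is maintained at high copy in E. coli through a ColE1/pUC-type origin and also carries an f1 origin. A single NeoR/KanR (Tn5 aminoglycoside phosphotransferase) gene sits behind both a bacterial bla promoter and the SV40 enhancer/early promoter, followed by the HSV TK polyadenylation signal. This arrangement gives kanamycin selection in bacteria and permits G418 selection in mammalian cells.

The expression cassette is driven by the CMV immediate early enhancer and promoter. A T7 promoter lies just upstream of the coding region, which would also allow transcription by T7 RNA polymerase. EGFP is followed by the DCP1A open reading frame, remnants of the multiple cloning site and the SV40 poly(A) signal. The insert name indicates a chimeric protein, and "withDmTD" most plausibly means a Drosophila melanogaster trimerization domain placed in the human protein. That reading fits the associated study on DCP1 trimerization and decapping complex assembly, but the record does not spell out the swap or its boundaries, and the annotation labels the whole region simply as human DCP1A. Several short annotated fragments (HIV-1 LTR, ble, bGH poly(A), large T antigen) are probably partial sequence matches rather than functional elements. The construct suits fluorescence localisation and interaction studies of DCP1a in transfected cells. The depositor sequence may be theoretical rather than fully verified.
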