Features (pLannotate 1.2.2; 18 found; start..end, strand, type, name):
      9..312     +  enhancer       CMV enhancer: human cytomegalovirus immediate early enhancer
    313..516     +  promoter       CMV promoter: human cytomegalovirus (CMV) immediate early promoter
    512..545     +  LTR            5' LTR (truncated) (fragment): truncated 5' long terminal repeat (LTR) from HIV-1
    561..579     +  promoter       T7 promoter: promoter for bacteriophage T7 RNA polymerase
    613..1329    +  CDS            EGFP: EGFP is a basic (constitutively fluorescent) green fluorescent protein published in 1996, derived from Aequorea victoria. It is reported to be a rapidly-maturing weak dimer with moderate acid sensitivity.
   1345..3054    +  CDS            DCP1A: DCP1A_HUMAN - Also known as SMIF. Experimental evidence at protein level: Swiss-Prot protein existence level 1. Necessary for the degradation of mRNAs, both in normal mRNA turnover and in nonsense-mediated mRNA decay. Removes the 7-methyl guanine cap structure from mRNA molecules, yielding a 5'-phosphorylated mRNA fragment and 7m-GDP. Contributes to the transactivation of target genes after stimulation by TGFB1. From Homo sapiens (Human).
   3103..3139    +  misc_feature   MCS (fragment): multiple cloning site
   3156..3240    +  CDS            large T antigen (fragment): large T antigen from SV40 (simian virus 40)
   3263..3384    +  polyA_signal   SV40 poly(A) signal: SV40 polyadenylation signal
   3418..3846    -  rep_origin     f1 ori (sequence partly withheld): f1 bacteriophage origin of replication; arrow indicates direction of (+) strand synthesis
   3873..3977    +  promoter       AmpR promoter: bla
   3979..4336    +  promoter       SV40 promoter: SV40 enhancer and early promoter
   4371..5165    +  CDS            NeoR/KanR: aminoglycoside phosphotransferase from Tn5; aph(3')-II (or nptII); confers resistance to neomycin, kanamycin, and G418 (Geneticin®)
   5186..5338    +  CDS            ble (fragment): BLE_KLEPN - Experimental evidence at protein level: Swiss-Prot protein existence level 1. Binding protein with a strong affinity to the bleomycin family of antibiotics. Binds to CL990; an antimitotic-antibiotic compound. From Klebsiella pneumoniae.
   5397..5444    +  polyA_signal   HSV TK poly(A) signal: herpes simplex virus thymidine kinase polyadenylation signal (Cole and Stacy, 1985)
   5535..5551    -  polyA_signal   bGH poly(A) signal (fragment): bovine growth hormone polyadenylation signal
   5773..6361    +  rep_origin     ori: high-copy-number ColE1/pMB1/pBR322/pUC origin of replication
   6476..6527    +  enhancer       CMV enhancer (fragment): human cytomegalovirus immediate early enhancer
>Addgene plasmid #146506 | pT7-EGFP-C1-HsDCP1a-withDmTD_H | depositor full sequence | sequence record 288952 | Full Sequence
GAGTTCCGCGTTACATAACTTACGGTAAATGGCCCGCCTGGCTGACCGCCCAACGACCCCCGCCCATTGA
CGTCAATAATGACGTATGTTCCCATAGTAACGCCAATAGGGACTTTCCATTGACGTCAATGGGTGGAGTA
TTTACGGTAAACTGCCCACTTGGCAGTACATCAAGTGTATCATATGCCAAGTACGCCCCCTATTGACGTC
AATGACGGTAAATGGCCCGCCTGGCATTATGCCCAGTACATGACCTTATGGGACTTTCCTACTTGGCAGT
ACATCTACGTATTAGTCATCGCTATTACCATGGTGATGCGGTTTTGGCAGTACATCAATGGGCGTGGATA
GCGGTTTGACTCACGGGGATTTCCAAGTCTCCACCCCATTGACGTCAATGGGAGTTTGTTTTGGCACCAA
AATCAACGGGACTTTCCAAAATGTCGTAACAACTCCGCCCCATTGACGCAAATGGGCGGTAGGCGTGTAC
GGTGGGAGGTCTATATAAGCAGAGCTCTCTGGCTAACTAGAGAACCCACTGCTTACTGGCTTATCGAAAT
TAATACGACTCACTATAGGGAGACCCAAGCTCTAGCGCTACCGGTCGCCACCATGGTGAGCAAGGGCGAG
GAGCTGTTCACCGGGGTGGTGCCCATCCTGGTCGAGCTGGACGGCGACGTAAACGGCCACAAGTTCAGCG
TGTCCGGCGAGGGCGAGGGCGATGCCACCTACGGCAAGCTGACCCTGAAGTTCATCTGCACCACCGGCAA
GCTGCCCGTGCCCTGGCCCACCCTCGTGACCACCCTGACCTACGGCGTGCAGTGCTTCAGCCGCTACCCC
GACCACATGAAGCAGCACGACTTCTTCAAGTCCGCCATGCCCGAAGGCTACGTCCAGGAGCGCACCATCT
TCTTCAAGGACGACGGCAACTACAAGACCCGCGCCGAGGTGAAGTTCGAGGGCGACACCCTGGTGAACCG
CATCGAGCTGAAGGGCATCGACTTCAAGGAGGACGGCAACATCCTGGGGCACAAGCTGGAGTACAACTAC
AACAGCCACAACGTCTATATCATGGCCGACAAGCAGAAGAACGGCATCAAGGTGAACTTCAAGATCCGCC
ACAACATCGAGGACGGCAGCGTGCAGCTCGCCGACCACTACCAGCAGAACACCCCCATCGGCGACGGCCC
CGTGCTGCTGCCCGACAACCACTACCTGAGCACCCAGTCCGCCCTGAGCAAAGACCCCAACGAGAAGCGC
GATCACATGGTCCTGCTGGAGTTCGTGACCGCCGCCGGGATCACTCTCGGCATGGACGAGCTGTACAAGT
CCGGACTCAGATCAATGGAGGCGCTGAGTCGAGCTGGGCAGGAGATGAGCCTAGCGGCCCTGAAGCAACA
CGACCCCTATATCACCAGCATCGCAGACCTCACGGGCCAGGTCGCTCTGTACACCTTCTGCCCCAAGGCC
AACCAGTGGGAGAAGACTGATATAGAAGGGACCTTATTCGTATATCGAAGGTCAGCTTCCCCTTACCATG
GTTTTACCATTGTGAATCGACTAAATATGCACAATCTAGTCGAACCAGTGAATAAAGATTTGGAATTTCA
GCTCCATGAACCATTTCTTCTGTATAGAAATGCAAGCTTGTCGATATATAGTATCTGGTTTTATGACAAG
AATGACTGTCACCGCATAGCAAAACTCATGGCTGATGTGGTAGAAGAGGAGACACGGCGATCCCAGCAAG
CTGCTCGGGACAAACAGAGTCCCAGCCAGGCCAATGGCTGCAGCGACCACAGGCCCATCGACATCCTGGA
GATGCTGAGCAGAGCCAAGGATGAGTATGAGAGGAATCAGATGGGTGACTCAAATATCTCCAGCCCTGGG
TTACAGCCAAGCACTCAGCTCTCCAATCTGGGAAGCACCGAGACTCTAGAAGAAATGCCCTCCGGGTCAC
AGGATAAGTCTGCTCCATCTGGACACAAGCATCTGACGGTAGAAGAGTTATTTGGAACCTCTTTGCCAAA
GGAACAACCAGCAGTTGTGGGTCTGGATTCAGAAGAAATGGAGAGGTTGCCAGGAGATGCCTCCCAGAAA
GAGCCCAATTCATTCCTACCATTTCCCTTTGAGCAGTTAGGAGGAGCCCCTCAATCAGAAACCCTGGGTG
TCCCTTCTGCTGCCCACCATTCAGTCCAGCCTGAAATCACCACCCCGGTGCTAATCACTCCAGCCTCCAT
CACACAGTCCAATGAAAAGCATGCTCCAACCTACACAATCCCGTTGAGCCCTGTTCTCAGTCCCACTCTG
CCAGCTGAAGCTCCTACTGCACAGGTTCCCCCCAGCTTACCTCGAAACAGCACCATGATGCAGGCAGTGA
AGACCACGCCTAGACAGAGGTCTCCACTCCTGAACCAGCCAGTCCCTGAGCTAAGCCATGCCAGTCTGAT
TGCCAACCAGAGCCCCTTCAGGGCCCCATTGAACGTGACGAACACAGCTGGCACATCCCTCCCAAGCGTT
GATCTTCTCCAGAAACTCAGGTTGACCCCACAGCATGACCAAATACAGACACAACCACTTGGGAAAGGTG
CAATGGTAGCCAGCTTTTCTCCGGCAGCTGGTCAGCTAGCCACACCTGAGAGCTTCATAGAGCCTCCCTC
TAAGACAGCAGCAGCAAGAGTGGCGGCCTCAGCCTCCCTGAGCAACATGGTGCTTGCTCCCCTTCAGTCT
ATGCAGCAGAACCAGGATCCTGAAGTATTTGTGCAGCCTAAGGTGTTATCCAGTGCCATCCCGGTTGCAG
GCGCCCCACTGGTTACTGCAACGACCACTGCAGTGTCTTCAGTCCTGCTGGCCCCAAGTGTTTTCCAGCA
GACAGTTACAAGATCTTCGGACCTTGAGAGGAAAGCCAGCTCCCCTTCTCCTCTAACTATTGGAACGCCA
GAAAGTCAGCAGCCACAGCAGCCACTGCTGAACTCGACGCAGTTCGTCCAGGCCTTCACGTACCTTATCC
AGAACGATAAGGAGTTTGCCAACAAGCTGCACAAGGCCTACCTGAACGGCTGTTCCAATCTACTGCTGGA
CTCCAGCTCCACATATCAATGAGAATTCTGCAGTCGACGGTACCGCGGGCCCGGGATCCACCGGATCTAG
ATAACTGATCATAATCAGCCATACCACATTTGTAGAGGTTTTACTTGCTTTAAAAAACCTCCCACACCTC
CCCCTGAACCTGAAACATAAAATGAATGCAATTGTTGTTGTTAACTTGTTTATTGCAGCTTATAATGGTT
ACAAATAAAGCAATAGCATCACAAATTTCACAAATAAAGCATTTTTTTCACTGCATTCTAGTTGTGGTTT
GTCCAAACTCATCAATGTATCTTAACGCGTAAATTGTAAGCGTTAATATTTTGTTAAAATTCGCGTTAAA
TTTTTGTTAAATCAGCTCATTTTTTAACCAATAGGCCGAAATCGGCAAAATCCCTTATAAATCAAAAGAA
TAGACCGAGATAGGGT
[37 nt withheld, positions 3517-3553]
AAAGAACGTGGACTCCAACGTCAAAGG
[49 nt withheld, positions 3581-3629]
T
[91 nt withheld, positions 3631-3721]
G
[124 nt withheld, positions 3723-3846]
CAGGTGGCACTTTTCGGGGAAATGTGCGCGGAACCCCTATTTGTTTATTTTTCTAAATACATTCAAATAT
GTATCCGCTCATGAGACAATAACCCTGATAAATGCTTCAATAATATTGAAAAAGGAAGAGTCCTGAGGCG
GAAAGAACCAGCTGTGGAATGTGTGTCAGTTAGGGTGTGGAAAGTCCCCAGGCTCCCCAGCAGGCAGAAG
TATGCAAAGCATGCATCTCAATTAGTCAGCAACCAGGTGTGGAAAGTCCCCAGGCTCCCCAGCAGGCAGA
AGTATGCAAAGCATGCATCTCAATTAGTCAGCAACCATAGTCCCGCCCCTAACTCCGCCCATCCCGCCCC
TAACTCCGCCCAGTTCCGCCCATTCTCCGCCCCATGGCTGACTAATTTTTTTTATTTATGCAGAGGCCGA
GGCCGCCTCGGCCTCTGAGCTATTCCAGAAGTAGTGAGGAGGCTTTTTTGGAGGCCTAGGCTTTTGCAAA
GATCGATCAAGAGACAGGATGAGGATCGTTTCGCATGATTGAACAAGATGGATTGCACGCAGGTTCTCCG
GCCGCTTGGGTGGAGAGGCTATTCGGCTATGACTGGGCACAACAGACAATCGGCTGCTCTGATGCCGCCG
TGTTCCGGCTGTCAGCGCAGGGGCGCCCGGTTCTTTTTGTCAAGACCGACCTGTCCGGTGCCCTGAATGA
ACTGCAAGACGAGGCAGCGCGGCTATCGTGGCTGGCCACGACGGGCGTTCCTTGCGCAGCTGTGCTCGAC
GTTGTCACTGAAGCGGGAAGGGACTGGCTGCTATTGGGCGAAGTGCCGGGGCAGGATCTCCTGTCATCTC
ACCTTGCTCCTGCCGAGAAAGTATCCATCATGGCTGATGCAATGCGGCGGCTGCATACGCTTGATCCGGC
TACCTGCCCATTCGACCACCAAGCGAAACATCGCATCGAGCGAGCACGTACTCGGATGGAAGCCGGTCTT
GTCGATCAGGATGATCTGGACGAAGAGCATCAGGGGCTCGCGCCAGCCGAACTGTTCGCCAGGCTCAAGG
CGAGCATGCCCGACGGCGAGGATCTCGTCGTGACCCATGGCGATGCCTGCTTGCCGAATATCATGGTGGA
AAATGGCCGCTTTTCTGGATTCATCGACTGTGGCCGGCTGGGTGTGGCGGACCGCTATCAGGACATAGCG
TTGGCTACCCGTGATATTGCTGAAGAGCTTGGCGGCGAATGGGCTGACCGCTTCCTCGTGCTTTACGGTA
TCGCCGCTCCCGATTCGCAGCGCATCGCCTTCTATCGCCTTCTTGACGAGTTCTTCTGAGCGGGACTCTG
GGGTTCGAAATGACCGACCAAGCGACGCCCAACCTGCCATCACGAGATTTCGATTCCACCGCCGCCTTCT
ATGAAAGGTTGGGCTTCGGAATCGTTTTCCGGGACGCCGGCTGGATGATCCTCCAGCGCGGGGATCTCAT
GCTGGAGTTCTTCGCCCACCCTAGGGGGAGGCTAACTGAAACACGGAAGGAGACAATACCGGAAGGAACC
CGCGCTATGACGGCAATAAAAAGACAGAATAAAACGCACGGTGTTGGGTCGTTTGTTCATAAACGCGGGG
TTCGGTCCCAGGGCTGGCACTCTGTCGATACCCCACCGAGACCCCATTGGGGCCAATACGCCCGCGTTTC
TTCCTTTTCCCCACCCCACCCCCCAAGTTCGGGTGAAGGCCCAGGGCTCGCAGCCAACGTCGGGGCGGCA
GGCCCTGCCATAGCCTCAGGTTACTCATATATACTTTAGATTGATTTAAAACTTCATTTTTAATTTAAAA
GGATCTAGGTGAAGATCCTTTTTGATAATCTCATGACCAAAATCCCTTAACGTGAGTTTTCGTTCCACTG
AGCGTCAGACCCCGTAGAAAAGATCAAAGGATCTTCTTGAGATCCTTTTTTTCTGCGCGTAATCTGCTGC
TTGCAAACAAAAAAACCACCGCTACCAGCGGTGGTTTGTTTGCCGGATCAAGAGCTACCAACTCTTTTTC
CGAAGGTAACTGGCTTCAGCAGAGCGCAGATACCAAATACTGTCCTTCTAGTGTAGCCGTAGTTAGGCCA
CCACTTCAAGAACTCTGTAGCACCGCCTACATACCTCGCTCTGCTAATCCTGTTACCAGTGGCTGCTGCC
AGTGGCGATAAGTCGTGTCTTACCGGGTTGGACTCAAGACGATAGTTACCGGATAAGGCGCAGCGGTCGG
GCTGAACGGGGGGTTCGTGCACACAGCCCAGCTTGGAGCGAACGACCTACACCGAACTGAGATACCTACA
GCGTGAGCTATGAGAAAGCGCCACGCTTCCCGAAGGGAGAAAGGCGGACAGGTATCCGGTAAGCGGCAGG
GTCGGAACAGGAGAGCGCACGAGGGAGCTTCCAGGGGGAAACGCCTGGTATCTTTATAGTCCTGTCGGGT
TTCGCCACCTCTGACTTGAGCGTCGATTTTTGTGATGCTCGTCAGGGGGGCGGAGCCTATGGAAAAACGC
CAGCAACGCGGCCTTTTTACGGTTCCTGGCCTTTTGCTGGCCTTTTGCTCACATGTTCTTTCCTGCGTTA
TCCCCTGATTCTGTGGATAACCGTATTACCGCCATGCATTAGTTATTAATAGTAATCAATTACGGGGTCA
TTAGTTCATAGCCCATATATG
